Addgene plasmid #166570: p3E-TurboID
Purpose: Multisite Gateway 3' entry clone for fusions onto the N-terminus of TurboID. Parton lab clone JSS
Depositing lab: Rob Parton. Depositing organization: University of Queensland, Institute for Molecular Bioscience. Publication: In vivo proteomic mapping through GFP-directed proximity-dependent biotin labelling in zebrafish. Xiong Z, Lo HP, McMahon KA, Martel N, Jones A, Hill MM, Parton RG, Hall TE. Elife. 2021 Feb 16;10. pii: 64631. doi: 10.7554/eLife.64631. PubMed 33591275.
Backbone
  Vector backbone: pDONR p2r-p3
  Vector type: multisite gateway entry clone
Growth in bacteria
  Bacterial resistance: Kanamycin, 50 μg/mL
  Growth temperature: 37°C
  Growth strain: DH5alpha
  Copy number: High Copy
Gene/Insert
  Gene/Insert name: TurboID
  Species: Synthetic
Terms and licenses: Academic/Nonprofit Terms; Industry Terms: Not Available to Industry
How to cite: p3E-TurboID was a gift from Rob Parton (Addgene plasmid # 166570 ; http://n2t.net/addgene:166570 ; RRID:Addgene_166570)
