[The description below was written by a language model from this plasmid's Addgene catalogue record and pLannotate feature annotations shown in this document.]
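Description:
p3E-TurboID is a Multisite Gateway 3' entry clone built in the pDONR P2R-P3 backbone, a small (about 3.6 kb) bacterial plasmid. It is maintained in E. coli through a high-copy ColE1/pUC-type origin and selected with kanamycin via an aminoglycoside phosphotransferase (KanR) gene. The annotated backbone also includes the rrnB T1 and T2 transcription terminators, which insulate the cloning region from read-through transcription, a T7 promoter next to the recombination cassette, and short lacI and lacZα fragments that are vector remnants.

The payload is TurboID, a synthetic, engineered variant of the E. coli biotin ligase BirA used for rapid proximity-dependent biotinylation. The automated annotation accordingly labels this roughly 960 bp open reading frame as birA. The coding sequence is flanked by an attR2 site on one side and, on the other, by a site annotated as an attB3 core overlapping an attL fragment. This is consistent with the attR2/attL3 arrangement expected of a 3' entry clone made by BP recombination into this donor vector.

The plasmid has no eukaryotic promoter or polyadenylation signal in the annotated features, so it is a modular part and not an expression vector. In an LR reaction it is combined with a 5' entry clone carrying a promoter, a middle entry clone carrying a protein of interest, and a destination vector. This places TurboID in the 3' position, so that the upstream partner is fused to the N-terminus of TurboID. The associated work used such assemblies for in vivo proximity-labelling proteomics in zebrafish, including GFP-directed biotin labelling.
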