Features (pLannotate 1.2.2; 11 found; start..end, strand, type, name):
    121..213     +  CDS            lacI (fragment): lac repressor; lacI; The lac repressor binds to the lac operator to inhibit transcription in E. coli. This inhibition can be relieved by adding lactose or isopropyl-β-D-thiogalactopyranoside (IPTG).
    268..295     -  terminator     rrnB T2 terminator: transcription terminator T2 from the E. coli rrnB gene
    427..470     +  terminator     rrnB T1 terminator: Escherichia coli rrnB; transcription terminator T1 from the E. coli rrnB gene
    517..553     -  CDS            lacZα (fragment): LacZα fragment of β-galactosidase; lacZ fragment
    624..748     -  protein_bind   attR2: mutant version of attR; recombination site for the Gateway® LR reaction LR Clonase™
    750..1706    +  CDS            birA: BIRA_ECOLI - Also known as bioR, dhbB. Experimental evidence at protein level: Swiss-Prot protein existence level 1. Acts both as a biotin--[acetyl-CoA-carboxylase] ligase and a biotin-operon repressor. In the presence of ATP, BirA activates biotin to form the BirA-biotinyl-5'-adenylate (BirA-bio-5'-AMP or holoBirA) complex. HoloBirA can either transfer the biotinyl moiety to the biotin carboxyl carrier protein (BCCP) subunit of acetyl-CoA carboxylase, or bind to the biotin operator site and inhibit transcription of the operon. From Escherichia coli (strain K12).
   1740..1760    -  protein_bind   attB3: mutant version of attB; core recombination site for the Gateway® BP reaction BP Clonase™
   1751..1836    -  protein_bind   attL1 (fragment): mutant version of attL; recombination site for the Gateway® LR reaction LR Clonase™
   1873..1891    -  promoter       T7 promoter: promoter for bacteriophage T7 RNA polymerase
   2025..2834    +  CDS            KanR: aminoglycoside phosphotransferase; aph(3')-Ia; confers resistance to kanamycin in bacteria or G418 (Geneticin®) in eukaryotes
   2981..3569    +  rep_origin     ori: high-copy-number ColE1/pMB1/pBR322/pUC origin of replication
>Addgene plasmid #166570 | p3E-TurboID | addgene full sequence | sequence record 342351 | Addgene NGS Result
CTTTCCTGCGTTATCCCCTGATTCTGTGGATAACCGTATTACCGCCTTTGAGTGAGCTGATACCGCTCGC
CGCAGCCGAACGACCGAGCGCAGCGAGTCAGTGAGCGAGGAAGCGGAAGAGCGCCCAATACGCAAACCGC
CTCTCCCCGCGCGTTGGCCGATTCATTAATGCAGCTGGCACGACAGGTTTCCCGACTGGAAAGCGGGCAG
TGAGCGCAACGCAATTAATACGCGTACCGCTAGCCAGGAAGAGTTTGTAGAAACGCAAAAAGGCCATCCG
TCAGGATGGCCTTCTGCTTAGTTTGATGCCTGGCAGTTTATGGCGGGCGTCCTGCCCGCCACCCTCCGGG
CCGTTGCTTCACAACGTTCAAATCCGCTCCCGGCGGATTTGTCCTACTCAGGAGAGCGTTCACCGACAAA
CAACAGATAAAACGAAAGGCCCAGTCTTCCGACTGAGCCTTTCGTTTTATTTGATGCCTGGCAGTTCCCT
ACTCTCGCGTTAACGCTAGCATGGATGTTTTCCCAGTCACGACGTTGTAAAACGACGGCCAGTCTTAAGC
TCGGGCCCTGCAGCTCTAGAGCTCGAATTCTACAGGTCACTAATACCATCTAAGTAGTTGGTTCATAGTG
ACTGCATATGTTGTGTTTTACAGTATTATGTAGTCTGTTTTTTATGCAAAATCTAATTTAATATATTGAT
ATTTATATCATTTTACGTTTCTCGTTCAACTTTCTTGTACAAAGTGGTGAAAGACAATACAGTCCCCTTG
AAGCTGATTGCCCTTCTGGCAAATGGCGAATTCCACAGCGGGGAGCAACTGGGCGAAACGTTGGGCATGA
GTAGAGCAGCGATAAACAAACATATACAAACGCTGAGGGATTGGGGTGTAGACGTGTTCACCGTTCCGGG
CAAGGGCTATAGTTTGCCCGAACCGATACCACTTCTGAACGCCAAACAAATATTGGGTCAACTGGATGGA
GGATCAGTAGCAGTTCTTCCTGTGGTCGACTCTACTAACCAATATCTGCTGGATCGGATCGGGGAACTGA
AATCTGGCGATGCATGCATAGCTGAGTACCAGCAGGCTGGACGGGGATCTCGAGGAAGGAAATGGTTTTC
CCCGTTTGGGGCCAACCTCTATCTCTCTATGTTCTGGAGGTTGAAACGTGGCCCTGCTGCCATCGGCTTG
GGGCCTGTCATTGGTATTGTTATGGCGGAGGCGTTGCGTAAACTTGGAGCGGATAAAGTGAGGGTTAAAT
GGCCAAACGATTTGTATCTTCAAGACCGCAAGTTGGCTGGTATACTGGTAGAACTCGCAGGGATTACAGG
AGATGCGGCTCAGATTGTGATCGGTGCCGGTATTAACGTCGCGATGCGTAGGGTAGAGGAGTCCGTGGTC
AATCAGGGTTGGATTACGCTGCAAGAGGCTGGAATCAATCTCGACAGAAACACACTTGCAGCCACGCTTA
TTCGGGAATTGAGGGCTGCTCTTGAACTTTTTGAACAGGAAGGGTTGGCACCTTACCTGCCGCGCTGGGA
AAAGCTGGATAATTTCATAAATCGGCCCGTCAAGCTCATAATCGGGGACAAGGAAATTTTCGGCATATCA
CGCGGCATCGACAAGCAGGGGGCACTGCTGTTGGAACAGGACGGAGTCATAAAGCCCTGGATGGGTGGTG
AGATTAGCCTTCGATCTGCGGAGAAAGAGCAGAAACTGATAAGCGAAGAGGACCTGTAACAACTTTATTA
TACAAAGTTGGCATTATAAAAAAGCATTGCTTATCAATTTGTTGCAACGAACAGGTCACTATCAGTCAAA
ATAAAATCATTATTTGGAGCTCCATGGTAGCGTTAACGCGGCCGCGATATCCCCTATAGTGAGTCGTATT
ACATGGTCATAGCTGTTTCCTGGCAGCTCTGGCCCGTGTCTCAAAATCTCTGATGTTACATTGCACAAGA
TAAAAATATATCATCATGAACAATAAAACTGTCTGCTTACATAAACAGTAATACAAGGGGTGTTATGAGC
CATATTCAACGGGAAACGTCGAGGCCGCGATTAAATTCCAACATGGATGCTGATTTATATGGGTATAAAT
GGGCTCGCGATAATGTCGGGCAATCAGGTGCGACAATCTATCGCTTGTATGGGAAGCCCGATGCGCCAGA
GTTGTTTCTGAAACATGGCAAAGGTAGCGTTGCCAATGATGTTACAGATGAGATGGTCAGACTAAACTGG
CTGACGGAATTTATGCCTCTTCCGACCATCAAGCATTTTATCCGTACTCCTGATGATGCATGGTTACTCA
CCACTGCGATCCCCGGAAAAACAGCATTCCAGGTATTAGAAGAATATCCTGATTCAGGTGAAAATATTGT
TGATGCGCTGGCAGTGTTCCTGCGCCGGTTGCATTCGATTCCTGTTTGTAATTGTCCTTTTAACAGCGAT
CGCGTATTTCGTCTCGCTCAGGCGCAATCACGAATGAATAACGGTTTGGTTGATGCGAGTGATTTTGATG
ACGAGCGTAATGGCTGGCCTGTTGAACAAGTCTGGAAAGAAATGCATAAACTTTTGCCATTCTCACCGGA
TTCAGTCGTCACTCATGGTGATTTCTCACTTGATAACCTTATTTTTGACGAGGGGAAATTAATAGGTTGT
ATTGATGTTGGACGAGTCGGAATCGCAGACCGATACCAGGATCTTGCCATCCTATGGAACTGCCTCGGTG
AGTTTTCTCCTTCATTACAGAAACGGCTTTTTCAAAAATATGGTATTGATAATCCTGATATGAATAAATT
GCAGTTTCATTTGATGCTCGATGAGTTTTTCTAATCAGAATTGGTTAATTGGTTGTAACACTGGCAGAGC
ATTACGCTGACTTGACGGGACGGCGCAAGCTCATGACCAAAATCCCTTAACGTGAGTTACGCGTCGTTCC
ACTGAGCGTCAGACCCCGTAGAAAAGATCAAAGGATCTTCTTGAGATCCTTTTTTTCTGCGCGTAATCTG
CTGCTTGCAAACAAAAAAACCACCGCTACCAGCGGTGGTTTGTTTGCCGGATCAAGAGCTACCAACTCTT
TTTCCGAAGGTAACTGGCTTCAGCAGAGCGCAGATACCAAATACTGTTCTTCTAGTGTAGCCGTAGTTAG
GCCACCACTTCAAGAACTCTGTAGCACCGCCTACATACCTCGCTCTGCTAATCCTGTTACCAGTGGCTGC
TGCCAGTGGCGATAAGTCGTGTCTTACCGGGTTGGACTCAAGACGATAGTTACCGGATAAGGCGCAGCGG
TCGGGCTGAACGGGGGGTTCGTGCACACAGCCCAGCTTGGAGCGAACGACCTACACCGAACTGAGATACC
TACAGCGTGAGCTATGAGAAAGCGCCACGCTTCCCGAAGGGAGAAAGGCGGACAGGTATCCGGTAAGCGG
CAGGGTCGGAACAGGAGAGCGCACGAGGGAGCTTCCAGGGGGAAACGCCTGGTATCTTTATAGTCCTGTC
GGGTTTCGCCACCTCTGACTTGAGCGTCGATTTTTGTGATGCTCGTCAGGGGGGCGGAGCCTATGGAAAA
ACGCCAGCAACGCGGCCTTTTTACGGTTCCTGGCCTTTTGCTGGCCTTTTGCTCACATGTT
